>Addgene plasmid #241056 | pDMJ2-SARS-CoV-2-Spike (BA.2) | addgene full sequence | sequence record 486181 | Addgene NGS Result
ATGTTCGTATTTCTGGTTCTGCTTCCCCTCGTGTCTAGTCAGTGCGTCAACTTGATCACCCGAACACAGT
CCTACACTAATTCCTTTACAAGGGGCGTGTACTACCCCGACAAAGTATTTCGAAGTAGCGTTTTGCACTC
AACCCAGGACCTGTTCCTTCCCTTCTTTTCAAACGTCACATGGTTTCACGCCATCCATGTCTCAGGGACC
AATGGTACAAAAAGGTTCGACAACCCCGTGTTGCCTTTCAACGATGGCGTCTACTTCGCCAGTACCGAAA
AGAGCAATATCATACGGGGATGGATTTTTGGCACGACCCTCGATAGTAAAACACAAAGTCTGCTCATTGT
GAATAATGCCACAAACGTCGTCATCAAGGTGTGTGAGTTTCAGTTTTGCAACGACCCGTTCCTGGATGTG
TATTACCATAAAAATAATAAATCTTGGATGGAAAGTGAGTTCCGAGTGTACTCCAGCGCAAATAACTGTA
CCTTTGAGTATGTGTCACAGCCGTTCCTCATGGACCTCGAAGGCAAACAGGGAAACTTCAAGAACCTGCG
GGAATTCGTCTTCAAAAACATTGACGGTTATTTCAAGATTTACAGCAAACATACCCCTATCAACCTGGGC
AGAGATCTGCCGCAAGGTTTTTCCGCCCTGGAACCTCTCGTCGACCTGCCTATCGGTATCAACATCACCC
GCTTCCAAACGCTGCTCGCACTCCATCGGTCTTATCTGACTCCTGGAGACTCATCCAGCGGATGGACCGC
CGGCGCCGCTGCATATTACGTTGGTTATCTGCAGCCTAGGACCTTTCTGCTTAAGTACAACGAGAATGGC
ACTATTACCGACGCTGTTGATTGCGCACTCGACCCACTCTCTGAAACCAAATGCACGCTGAAAAGCTTCA
CAGTCGAGAAGGGGATTTACCAGACTTCTAACTTCAGGGTTCAGCCCACTGAGAGCATTGTTCGCTTCCC
CAACATCACCAACTTGTGCCCCTTCGACGAGGTATTCAATGCCACCAGGTTCGCATCCGTGTACGCCTGG
AATAGGAAGAGAATAAGCAATTGCGTAGCCGATTATTCAGTCCTTTATAATTTCGCCCCATTTTTCGCTT
TCAAATGCTACGGCGTTTCCCCCACGAAGCTGAACGATCTTTGCTTTACTAACGTGTACGCCGACTCCTT
CGTAATCAGAGGGAACGAGGTGAGCCAAATAGCTCCCGGTCAGACTGGAAATATTGCAGACTATAATTAT
AAACTGCCGGATGATTTCACTGGTTGTGTGATTGCCTGGAACTCCAACAAACTCGATAGCAAAGTGGGCG
GGAATTATAACTACCTCTACAGGCTGTTTCGAAAGAGTAACTTGAAGCCTTTTGAGCGCGATATTAGTAC
TGAGATCTACCAGGCAGGAAATAAGCCCTGCAATGGGGTCGCGGGCTTCAATTGTTATTTTCCACTGAGA
AGTTACGGATTTCGCCCAACATACGGGGTTGGTCACCAGCCATACCGGGTGGTGGTCCTGTCATTCGAGC
TGCTTCATGCCCCTGCTACAGTGTGTGGGCCTAAAAAGTCTACGAACCTGGTTAAAAATAAGTGCGTGAA
CTTCAACTTTAACGGCCTCACTGGCACCGGGGTGCTTACAGAATCCAACAAGAAATTCCTGCCTTTTCAG
CAGTTTGGCAGGGATATCGCAGACACCACCGACGCAGTGAGAGATCCCCAGACATTGGAGATTCTGGACA
TAACTCCATGTTCTTTTGGCGGAGTCTCCGTTATTACTCCCGGTACAAACACTAGCAATCAAGTGGCTGT
GCTGTACCAGGGGGTAAACTGCACCGAGGTCCCCGTGGCTATTCACGCCGACCAGCTGACTCCAACATGG
CGCGTGTACAGTACTGGCAGTAATGTGTTTCAGACCCGGGCCGGGTGCCTCATTGGAGCAGAGTACGTCA
ACAACTCTTATGAATGTGATATCCCTATCGGAGCAGGCATTTGCGCCTCTTATCAAACCCAGACAAAATC
ACACAGGAGAGCTAGAAGCGTGGCGTCCCAGTCCATCATCGCATATACAATGTCTCTGGGGGCTGAAAAC
TCAGTAGCTTATAGCAACAATTCTATTGCTATCCCCACAAATTTTACTATCTCTGTCACTACAGAGATAC
TGCCAGTGTCTATGACAAAAACTAGCGTGGACTGTACCATGTACATATGCGGAGATAGCACCGAATGCTC
CAATCTGCTCCTTCAGTACGGCAGCTTCTGCACACAGCTGAAGCGAGCCCTGACGGGAATCGCCGTCGAA
CAGGATAAGAACACCCAGGAGGTTTTTGCCCAGGTCAAACAGATCTATAAGACGCCACCAATAAAGTACT
TCGGTGGGTTCAATTTTTCTCAAATCCTCCCTGATCCTTCTAAGCCTTCAAAGCGGAGCTTTATAGAGGA
TCTGCTCTTTAATAAGGTGACCCTCGCCGATGCTGGATTTATCAAGCAGTATGGCGATTGTCTCGGGGAC
ATTGCTGCTCGGGATCTGATCTGTGCCCAGAAGTTCAATGGCCTGACCGTACTGCCACCGCTGCTGACCG
ATGAGATGATCGCGCAATACACCAGCGCACTTCTGGCAGGAACTATTACATCCGGCTGGACATTCGGGGC
GGGAGCGGCACTGCAAATTCCTTTTGCAATGCAGATGGCCTATCGGTTCAATGGAATCGGCGTGACCCAG
AACGTTCTTTATGAAAATCAGAAGCTGATTGCGAACCAGTTCAATTCCGCCATTGGCAAAATACAGGACA
GCCTTAGCTCCACAGCCTCCGCTCTCGGGAAGTTGCAAGACGTGGTCAATCACAACGCCCAAGCGCTGAA
CACTTTGGTGAAGCAACTGAGCTCAAAATTCGGCGCCATAAGTTCCGTACTGAATGACATCCTTAGTCGC
CTGGATAAGGTGGAGGCCGAAGTGCAGATCGACCGGTTGATTACCGGAAGACTGCAGAGCTTGCAGACTT
ACGTCACACAGCAATTGATTAGAGCGGCCGAGATTAGAGCGTCTGCCAATCTGGCTGCTACAAAAATGAG
CGAATGCGTTCTTGGGCAGTCAAAGCGCGTGGACTTTTGTGGCAAGGGCTACCACCTGATGTCATTCCCT
CAATCCGCCCCACACGGTGTTGTTTTTCTGCACGTTACCTACGTGCCCGCTCAAGAAAAGAACTTTACCA
CGGCACCAGCCATCTGCCACGACGGTAAGGCTCATTTTCCAAGAGAAGGTGTCTTCGTGAGTAATGGAAC
ACATTGGTTCGTGACGCAGCGCAATTTCTACGAGCCCCAGATAATTACAACCGACAACACTTTCGTATCT
GGCAATTGTGACGTGGTTATTGGGATCGTGAACAATACCGTGTATGACCCCCTGCAACCGGAACTGGACT
CTTTTAAGGAGGAACTGGATAAGTATTTTAAAAATCATACCTCACCCGATGTAGATCTGGGGGATATCTC
AGGAATTAACGCTAGCGTGGTCAACATCCAGAAAGAGATCGACAGACTGAACGAAGTGGCAAAGAACCTT
AACGAGAGCCTGATAGACCTGCAGGAGCTGGGAAAATACGAGCAGTATATTAAGTGGCCATGGTATATAT
GGCTGGGCTTTATCGCCGGGCTCATCGCTATTGTGATGGTCACTATCATGTTGTGTTGCATGACGTCCTG
CTGTAGTTGTTTGAAGGGCTGTTGTTCCTGCGGGTCTTGCTGTAAATAATGATGAGGATCCAGATCTGCT
GTGCCTTCTAGTTGCCAGCCATCTGTTGTTTGCCCCTCCCCCGTGCCTTCCTTGACCCTGGAAGGTGCCA
CTCCCACTGTCCTTTCCTAATAAAATGAGGAAATTGCATCGCATTGTCTGAGTAGGTGTCATTCTATTCT
GGGGGGTGGGGTGGGGCAGGACAGCAAGGGGGAGGATTGGGAAGACAATAGCAGGCATGCTGGGGATGCG
GTGGGCTCTATGGGTACCCAGGTGCTGAAGAATTGACCCGGTTCCTCCTGGGCCAGAAAGAAGCAGGCAC
ATCCCCTTCTCTGTGACACACCCTGTCCACGCCCCTGGTTCTTAGTTCCAGCCCCACTCATAGGACACTC
ATAGCTCAGGAGGGCTCCGCCTTCAATCCCACCCGCTAAAGTACTTGGAGCGGTCTCTCCCTCCCTCATC
AGCCCACCAAACCAAACCTAGCCTCCAAGAGTGGGAAGAAATTAAAGCAAGATAGGCTATTAAGTGCAGA
GGGAGAGAAAATGCCTCCAACATGTGAGGAAGTAATGAGAGAAATCATAGAATTTTAAGGCCATGATTTA
AGGCCAATCGGAAAGAACATGTGAGCAAAAGGCCAGCAAAAGGCCAGGAACCGTAAAAAGGCCGCGTTGC
TGGCGTTTTTCCATAGGCTCCGCCCCCCTGACGAGCATCACAAAAATCGACGCTCAAGTCAGAGGTGGCG
AAACCCGACAGGACTATAAAGATACCAGGCGTTTCCCCCTGGAAGCTCCCTCGTGCGCTCTCCTGTTCCG
ACCCTGCCGCTTACCGGATACCTGTCCGCCTTTCTCCCTTCGGGAAGCGTGGCGCTTTCTCATAGCTCAC
GCTGTAGGTATCTCAGTTCGGTGTAGGTCGTTCGCTCCAAGCTGGGCTGTGTGCACGAACCCCCCGTTCA
GCCCGACCGCTGCGCCTTATCCGGTAACTATCGTCTTGAGTCCAACCCGGTAAGACACGACTTATCGCCA
CTGGCAGCAGCCACTGGTAACAGGATTAGCAGAGCGAGGTATGTAGGCGGTGCTACAGAGTTCTTGAAGT
GGTGGCCTAACTACGGCTACACTAGAAGAACAGTATTTGGTATCTGCGCTCTGCTGAAGCCAGTTACCTT
CGGAAAAAGAGTTGGTAGCTCTTGATCCGGCAAACAAACCACCGCTGGTAGCGGTGGTTTTTTTGTTTGC
AAGCAGCAGATTACGCGCAGAAAAAAAGGATCTCAAGAAGATCCTTTGATCTTTTCTACGGGGTCTGACG
CTCAGTGGAACGAAAACTCACGTTAAGGGATTTTGGTCATGAGATTATCAAAAAGGATCTTCACCTAGAT
CCTTTTAAATTAAAAATGAAGTTTTAAATCAATCTAAAGTATATATGAGTAAACTTGGTCTGACAGTTAC
CAATGCTTAATCAGTGAGGCACCTATCTCAGCGATCTGTCTATTTCGTTCATCCATAGTTGCCTGACTCC
CCGTCGTGTAGATAACTACGATACGGGAGGGCTTACCATCTGGCCCCAGTGCTGCAATGATACCGCGAGA
CCCACGCTCACCGGCTCCAGATTTATCAGCAATAAACCAGCCAGCCGGAAGGGCCGAGCGCAGAAGTGGT
CCTGCAACTTTATCCGCCTCCATCCAGTCTATTAATTGTTGCCGGGAAGCTAGAGTAAGTAGTTCGCCAG
TTAATAGTTTGCGCAACGTTGTTGCCATTGCTACAGGCATCGTGGTGTCACGCTCGTCGTTTGGTATGGC
TTCATTCAGCTCCGGTTCCCAACGATCAAGGCGAGTTACATGATCCCCCATGTTGTGCAAAAAAGCGGTT
AGCTCCTTCGGTCCTCCGATCGTTGTCAGAAGTAAGTTGGCCGCAGTGTTATCACTCATGGTTATGGCAG
CACTGCATAATTCTCTTACTGTCATGCCATCCGTAAGATGCTTTTCTGTGACTGGTGAGTACTCAACCAA
GTCATTCTGAGAATAGTGTATGCGGCGACCGAGTTGCTCTTGCCCGGCGTCAATACGGGATAATACCGCG
CCACATAGCAGAACTTTAAAAGTGCTCATCATTGGAAAACGTTCTTCGGGGCGAAAACTCTCAAGGATCT
TACCGCTGTTGAGATCCAGTTCGATGTAACCCACTCGTGCACCCAACTGATCTTCAGCATCTTTTACTTT
CACCAGCGTTTCTGGGTGAGCAAAAACAGGAAGGCAAAATGCCGCAAAAAAGGGAATAAGGGCGACACGG
AAATGTTGAATACTCATACTCTTCCTTTTTCAATATTATTGAAGCATTTATCAGGGTTATTGTCTCATGA
GCGGATACATATTTGAATGTATTTAGAAAAATAAACAAATAGGGGTTCCGCGCACATTTCCCCGAAAAGT
GCCACCTGACGTCCCAATGATTGCACCATATGCGGTGTGAAATACCGCACAGATGCGTAAGGAGAAAATA
CCGCATCAGATTGGCTATTGGCCATTGCATACGTTGTATCCATATCATAATATGTACATTTATATTGGCT
CATGTCCAACATTACCGCCATGTTGACATTGATTATTGACTAGTTATTAATAGTAATCAATTACGGGGTC
ATTAGTTCATAGCCCATATATGGAGTTCCGCGTTACATAACTTACGGTAAATGGCCCGCCTGGCTGACCG
CCCAACGACCCCCGCCCATTGACGTCAATAATGACGTATGTTCCCATAGTAACGCCAATAGGGACTTTCC
ATTGACGTCAATGGGTGGAGTATTTACGGTAAACTGCCCACTTGGCAGTACATCAAGTGTATCATATGCC
AAGTACGCCCCCTATTGACGTCAATGACGGTAAATGGCCCGCCTGGCATTATGCCCAGTACATGACCTTA
TGGGACTTTCCTACTTGGCAGTACATCTACGTATTAGTCATCGCTATTACCATGGTGATGCGGTTTTGGC
AGTACATCAATGGGCGTGGATAGCGGTTTGACTCACGGGGATTTCCAAGTCTCCACCCCATTGACGTCAA
TGGGAGTTTGTTTTGGCACCAAAATCAACGGGACTTTCCAAAATGTCGTAACAACTCCGCCCCATTGACG
CAAATGGGCGGTAGGCGTGTACGGTGGGAGGTCTATATAAGCAGAGCTCGTTTAGTGAACCGTCAGATCG
CCTGGAGACGCCATCCACGCTGTTTTGACCTCCATAGAAGACACCGGGACCGATCCAGCCTCCATCGGCT
CGCATCTCTCCTTCACGCGCCCGCCGCCCTACCTGAGGCCGCCATCCACGCCGGTTGAGTCGCGTTCTGC
CGCCTCCCGCCTGTGGTGCCTCCTGAACTGCGTCCGCCGTCTAGGTAAGTTTAAAGCTCAGGTCGAGACC
GGGCCTTTGTCCGGCGCTCCCTTGGAGCCTACCTAGACTCAGCCGGCTCTCCACGCTTTGCCTGACCCTG
CTTGCTCAACTCTAGTTAACGGTGGAGGGCAGTGTAGTCTGAGCAGTACTCGTTGCTGCCGCGCGCGCCA
CCAGACATAATAGCTGACAGACTAACAGACTGTTCCTTTCCATGGGTCTTTTCTGCAGTCACCGTCGTCG
ACACGTGTGATCAGATATCGCGGCCGCTCTAGA
Features (pLannotate 1.2.2; 10 found; start..end, strand, type, name):
      1..3756    +  CDS            S: SPIKE_SARS2 - Experimental evidence at protein level: Swiss-Prot protein existence level 1. [Spike glycoprotein]: May down-regulate host tetherin (BST2) by lysosomal degradation, thereby counteracting its antiviral activity. From Severe acute respiratory syndrome coronavirus 2 (2019-nCoV) (SARS-CoV-2).
   3779..4003    +  polyA_signal   bGH poly(A) signal: bovine growth hormone polyadenylation signal
   4418..5006    -  rep_origin     ori: high-copy-number ColE1/pMB1/pBR322/pUC origin of replication
   5177..6037    -  CDS            AmpR: β-lactamase; bla; confers resistance to ampicillin, carbenicillin, and related antibiotics
   6038..6142    -  promoter       AmpR promoter: bla
   6182..6239    +  misc_feature   bom (fragment): basis of mobility region from pBR322
   6325..6704    +  enhancer       CMV enhancer: human cytomegalovirus immediate early enhancer
   6705..6908    +  promoter       CMV promoter: human cytomegalovirus (CMV) immediate early promoter
   6997..7224    +  LTR            5' LTR (truncated) (fragment): truncated 5' long terminal repeat (LTR) from human T-cell leukemia virus (HTLV) type 1
   7228..7338    +  intron         CMV intron (fragment): modified intron A from human cytomegalovirus
