[The description below was written by a language model from this plasmid's Addgene catalogue record and pLannotate feature annotations shown in this document.]
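Description:
pDMJ2-SARS-CoV-2-Spike (BA.2) is a mammalian expression plasmid of about 7.4 kb, built on the pDMJ2 backbone, that produces the spike glycoprotein of the SARS-CoV-2 Omicron BA.2 lineage. It is propagated in E. coli as a high-copy plasmid through a ColE1/pUC-type origin of replication. Selection is with ampicillin via a β-lactamase gene under its own bla promoter. A short fragment of the pBR322 basis-of-mobility region is also annotated. No mammalian selection marker or reporter appears in the feature table, which fits a plasmid meant for transient transfection.

The synthesised spike open reading frame is annotated over roughly 3.76 kb. According to the record it carries the set of BA.2 changes relative to the ancestral sequence. These include the N-terminal domain substitutions and the 24–26 deletion, the dense cluster of receptor-binding domain mutations (for example K417N, E484A, Q493R and N501Y), D614G, the furin-site-proximal N679K and P681H, and the S2 changes. No epitope tag is annotated.

Transcription is driven by the human cytomegalovirus immediate-early enhancer and promoter. These are followed by a leader containing a fragment of the HTLV-1 5' LTR and a fragment of modified CMV intron A, elements commonly placed upstream of a coding sequence to improve mRNA processing and expression. A bovine growth hormone polyadenylation signal terminates the transcript.

The stated purpose is to supply BA.2 spike as the envelope protein for pseudotyped virus particles. The packaging and reporter components needed for that are not present on this plasmid and would come from other constructs.
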