Addgene plasmid #241056: pDMJ2-SARS-CoV-2-Spike (BA.2)
Purpose: Expresses SARS-CoV-2 spike (BA.2) protein for creating pseudotyped virus
Depositing lab: Jeremy Luban. Depositing organization: University of Massachusetts, Worcester. Publication: Computationally designed proteins mimic antibody immune evasion in viral evolution. Youssef N, Gurev S, Ghantous F, Brock KP, Jaimes JA, Thadani NN, Dauphin A, Sherman AC, Yurkovetskiy L, Soto D, Estanboulieh R, Kotzen B, Notin P, Kollasch AW, Cohen AA, Dross SE, Erasmus J, Fuller DH, Bjorkman PJ, Lemieux JE, Luban J, Seaman MS, Marks DS. Immunity. 2025 May 6:S1074-7613(25)00178-5. doi: 10.1016/j.immuni.2025.04.015. PubMed 40345199.
Backbone
  Vector backbone: pDMJ2
  Vector type: Mammalian Expression
Growth in bacteria
  Bacterial resistance: Ampicillin, 100 μg/mL
  Growth temperature: 37°C
  Growth strain: DH5alpha
  Copy number: High Copy
Gene/Insert
  Gene/Insert name: Spike (BA.2)
  Species: SARS-CoV-2
  Mutation: T19I,L24del,P25del,P26del,A27S,G142D,V213G,G339D,S371F,S373P,S375F,T376A,D405N,R408S,K417N,N440K,S477N,T478K,E484A,Q493R,Q498R,N501Y,Y505H,D614G,H655Y,N679K,P681H,N764K,D796Y,Q954H,N969K
  Entrez Gene: S (a.k.a. GU280_gp02, spike glycoprotein)
  Cloning method: Gene Synthesis
Terms and licenses: Academic/Nonprofit Terms; Industry Terms: Not Available to Industry
How to cite: pDMJ2-SARS-CoV-2-Spike (BA.2) was a gift from Jeremy Luban (Addgene plasmid # 241056 ; http://n2t.net/addgene:241056 ; RRID:Addgene_241056)
